>Addgene plasmid #54365 | LIIbeta R 5-6 | depositor full sequence | sequence record 84585 | Full Sequence
ACTAAGCTGCCGGGTTTGAAACACGGATGATCTCGCGGAGGGTAGCATGTTGATTGTAACGATGACAGAG
CGTTGCTGCCTGTGATCAATTCGGGCACGAACCCAGTGGACATAAGCCTGTTCGGTTCGTAAGCTGTAAT
GCAAGTAGCGTATGCGCTCACGCAACTGGTCCAGAACCTTGACCGAACGCAGCGGTGGTAACGGCGCAGT
GGCGGTTTTCATGGCTTGTTATGACTGTTTTTTTGGGGTACAGTCTATGCCTCGGGCATCCAAGCAGCAA
GCGCGTTACGCCGTGGGTCGATGTTTGATGTTATGGAGCAGCAACGATGTTACGCAGCAGGGCAGTCGCC
CTAAAACAAAGTTAAACATCATGGGGGAAGCGGTGATCGCCGAAGTATCGACTCAACTATCAGAGGTAGT
TGGCGTCATCGAGCGCCATCTCGAACCGACGTTGCTGGCCGTACATTTGTACGGCTCCGCAGTGGATGGC
GGCCTGAAGCCACACAGTGATATTGATTTGCTGGTTACGGTGACCGTAAGGCTTGATGAAACAACGCGGC
GAGCTTTGATCAACGACCTTTTGGAAACTTCGGCTTCCCCTGGAGAGAGCGAGATTCTCCGCGCTGTAGA
AGTCACCATTGTTGTGCACGACGACATCATTCCGTGGCGTTATCCAGCTAAGCGCGAACTGCAATTTGGA
GAATGGCAGCGCAATGACATTCTTGCAGGTATCTTCGAGCCAGCCACGATCGACATTGATCTGGCTATCT
TGCTGACAAAAGCAAGAGAACATAGCGTTGCCTTGGTAGGTCCAGCGGCGGAGGAACTCTTTGATCCGGT
TCCTGAACAGGATCTATTTGAGGCGCTAAATGAAACCTTAACGCTATGGAACTCGCCGCCCGACTGGGCT
GGCGATGAGCGAAATGTAGTGCTTACGTTGTCCCGCATTTGGTACAGCGCAGTAACCGGCAAAATCGCGC
CGAAGGATGTCGCTGCCGACTGGGCAATGGAGCGCCTGCCGGCCCAGTATCAGCCCGTCATACTTGAAGC
TAGACAGGCTTATCTTGGACAAGAAGAAGATCGCTTGGCCTCGCGCGCAGATCAGTTGGAAGAATTTGTC
CACTACGTGAAAGGCGAGATCACCAAGGTAGTCGGCAAATAATGTCTAGCTAGAAATTCGTTCAAGCCGA
CGCCGCTTCGCGGCGCGGCTTAACTCAAGCGTTAGATGCACTAAGCACATAATTGCTCACAGCCAAACTA
TCAGGTCAAGTCTGCTTTTATTATTTTTAAGCGTGCATAATAAGCCCTACACAAATTGGGAGATATATCA
TGCATGACCAAAATCCCTTAACGTGAGTTTTCGTTCCACTGAGCGTCAGACCCCGTAGAAAAGATCAAAG
GATCTTCTGCCGGTAACATGAGCAAAGTCTGCCGCCTTACAACGGCTCTCCCGCTGACGCCGTCCCGGAC
TGATGGGCTGCCTGTATCGAGTGGTGATTTTGTGCCGAGCTGCCGGTCGGGGAGCTGTTGGCTGGCTGGT
GGCAGGATATATTGTGGTGTAAACAAATTGACGCTTAGACGGATTACGGAAGACAATGTCGACATGAGAC
CAAAGCTGAACGAGAAACGTAAAATGATATAAATATCAATATATTAAATTAGATTTTGCATAAAAAACAG
ACTACATAATACTGTAAAACACAACATATCCAGTCACTATGGCGGCCCCTCGAGGGGCCGCATTAGGCAC
CCCAGGCTTTACACTTTATGCTTCCGGCTCGTATAATGTGTGGATTTTGAGTTAGGATCCGTCGAGATTT
TCAGGAGCTAAGGAAGCTAAAATGGAGAAAAAAATCACTGGATATACCACCGTTGATATATCCCAATGGC
ATCGTAAAGAACATTTTGAGGCATTTCAGTCAGTTGCTCAATGTACCTATAACCAGACCGTTCAGCTGGA
TATTACGGCCTTTTTAAAGACCGTAAAGAAAAATAAGCACAAGTTTTATCCGGCCTTTATTCACATTCTT
GCCCGCCTGATGAATGCTCATCCGGAATTCCGTATGGCAATGAAAGACGGTGAGCTGGTGATATGGGATA
GTGTTCACCCTTGTTACACCGTTTTCCATGAGCAAACTGAAACGTTTTCATCGCTCTGGAGTGAATACCA
CGACGATTTCCGGCAGTTTCTACACATATATTCGCAAGATGTGGCGTGTTACGGTGAAAACCTGGCCTAT
TTCCCTAAAGGGTTTATTGAGAATATGTTTTTCGTGTCAGCCAATCCCTGGGTGAGTTTCACCAGTTTTG
ATTTAAACGTGGCCAATATGGACAACTTCTTCGCCCCCGTTTTCACCATGGGCAAATATTATACGCAAGG
CGACAAGGTGCTGATGCCGCTGGCGATTCAGGTTCATCATGCCGTTTGTGATGGCTTCCATGTCGGCAGA
ATGCTTAATGAATTACAACAGTACTGCGATGAGTGGCAGGGCGGGGCGTAATCTAGAGGATCCGGCTTAC
TAAAAGCCAGATAACAGTATGCGTATTTGCGCGCTGATTTTTGCGGTATAAGAATATATACTGATATGTA
TACCCGAAGTATGTCAAAAAGAGGTATGCTATGAAGCAGCGTATTACAGTGACAGTTGACAGCGACAGCT
ATCAGTTGCTCAAGGCATATATGATGTCAATATCTCCGGTCTGGTAAGCACAACCATGCAGAATGAAGCC
CGTCGTCTGCGTGCCGAACGCTGGAAAGCGGAAAATCAGGAAGGGATGGCTGAGGTCGCCCGGTTTATTG
AAATGAACGGCTCTTTTGCTGACGAGAACAGGGGCTGGTGAAATGCAGTTTAAGGTTTACACCTATAAAA
GAGAGAGCCGTTATCGTCTGTTTGTGGATGTACAGAGTGATATTATTGACACGCCCGGGCGACGGATGGT
GATCCCCCTGGCCAGTGCACGTCTGCTGTCAGATAAAGTCCCCCGTGAACTTTACCCGGTGGTGCATATC
GGGGATGAAAGCTGGCGCATGATGACCACCGATATGGCCAGTGTGCCGGTTTCCGTTATCGGGGAAGAAG
TGGCTGATCTCAGCCACCGCGAAAATGACATCAAAAACGCCATTAACCTGATGTTCTGGGGAATATAAAT
GTCAGGCTCCCTTATACACAGCCAGTCTGCAGGTCGACGGTCTCACCGCTCTGTTGTCTTCTCTGGTTTA
AACTATCAGTGTTTGACAGGATATATTGGCGGGTAAACCTAAGAGAAAAGAGCGTTTATTAGAATAATCG
GATATTTAAAAGGGCGTGAAAAGGTTTATCCGTTCGTCCATTTGTATGTGCATGCCAACCACAGGGTTCC
CCTCGGGATCAAAGTACTTTGATCCAACCCCTCCGCTGCTATAGTGCAGTCGGCTTCTGACGTTCAGTGC
AGCCTTCTTCTGAAAACGACATGTCGCACAAGTCCTAAGTTACGCGACAGGCTGCCGCCCTGCCCTTTTC
CTGGCGTTTTCTTGTCGCGTGTTTTAGTCGCATAAAGTAGAATACTTGCGACTAGAACCGGAGACATTAC
GCCATGAACAAGAGCGCCGCCGCTGGCCTGCTGGGCTATGCCCGCGTCAGCACCGACGACCAGGACTTGA
CCAACCAACGGGCCGAACTGCACGCGGCCGGCTGCACCAAGCTGTTTTCCGAGAAGATCACCGGCACCAG
GCGCGACCGCCCGGAGCTGGCCAGGATGCTTGACCACCTACGCCCTGGCGACGTTGTGACAGTGACCAGG
CTAGACCGCCTGGCCCGCAGCACCCGCGACCTACTGGACATTGCCGAGCGCATCCAGGAGGCCGGCGCGG
GCCTGCGTAGCCTGGCAGAGCCGTGGGCCGACACCACCACGCCGGCCGGCCGCATGGTGTTGACCGTGTT
CGCCGGCATTGCCGAGTTCGAGCGTTCCCTAATCATCGACCGCACCCGGAGCGGGCGCGAGGCCGCCAAG
GCCCGAGGCGTGAAGTTTGGCCCCCGCCCTACCCTCACCCCGGCACAGATCGCGCACGCCCGCGAGCTGA
TCGACCAGGAAGGCCGCACCGTGAAAGAGGCGGCTGCACTGCTTGGCGTGCATCGCTCGACCCTGTACCG
CGCACTTGAGCGCAGCGAGGAAGTGACGCCCACCGAGGCCAGGCGGCGCGGTGCCTTCCGTGAGGACGCA
TTGACCGAGGCCGACGCCCTGGCGGCCGCCGAGAATGAACGCCAAGAGGAACAAGCATGAAACCGCACCA
GGACGGCCAGGACGAACCGTTTTTCATTACCGAAGAGATCGAGGCGGAGATGATCGCGGCCGGGTACGTG
TTCGAGCCGCCCGCGCACATCTCAACCGTGCGGCTGCATGAAATCCTGGCCGGTTTGTCTGATGCCAAGC
TGGCGGCCTGGCCGGCCAGCTTGGCCGCTGAAGAAACCGAGCGCCGCCGTCTAAAAAGGTGATGTGTATT
TGAGTAAAACAGCTTGCGTCATGCGGTCGCTGCGTATATGATGCGATGAGTAAATAAACAAATACGCAAG
GGGAACGCATGAAGGTTATCGCTGTACTTAACCAGAAAGGCGGGTCAGGCAAGACGACCATCGCAACCCA
TCTAGCCCGCGCCCTGCAACTCGCCGGGGCCGATGTTCTGTTAGTCGATTCCGATCCCCAGGGCAGTGCC
CGCGATTGGGCGGCCGTGCGGGAAGATCAACCGCTAACCGTTGTCGGCATCGACCGCCCGACGATTGACC
GCGACGTGAAGGCCATCGGCCGGCGCGACTTCGTAGTGATCGACGGAGCGCCCCAGGCGGCGGACTTGGC
TGTGTCCGCGATCAAGGCAGCCGACTTCGTGCTGATTCCGGTGCAGCCAAGCCCTTACGACATATGGGCC
ACCGCCGACCTGGTGGAGCTGGTTAAGCAGCGCATTGAGGTCACGGATGGAAGGCTACAAGCGGCCTTTG
TCGTGTCGCGGGCGATCAAAGGCACGCGCATCGGCGGTGAGGTTGCCGAGGCGCTGGCCGGGTACGAGCT
GCCCATTCTTGAGTCCCGTATCACGCAGCGCGTGAGCTACCCAGGCACTGCCGCCGCCGGCACAACCGTT
CTTGAATCAGAACCCGAGGGCGACGCTGCCCGCGAGGTCCAGGCGCTGGCCGCTGAAATTAAATCAAAAC
TCATTTGAGTTAATGAGGTAAAGAGAAAATGAGCAAAAGCACAAACACGCTAAGTGCCGGCCGTCCGAGC
GCACGCAGCAGCAAGGCTGCAACGTTGGCCAGCCTGGCAGACACGCCAGCCATGAAGCGGGTCAACTTTC
AGTTGCCGGCGGAGGATCACACCAAGCTGAAGATGTACGCGGTACGCCAAGGCAAGACCATTACCGAGCT
GCTATCTGAATACATCGCGCAGCTACCAGAGTAAATGAGCAAATGAATAAATGAGTAGATGAATTTTAGC
GGCTAAAGGAGGCGGCATGGAAAATCAAGAACAACCAGGCACCGACGCCGTGGAATGCCCCATGTGTGGA
GGAACGGGCGGTTGGCCAGGCGTAAGCGGCTGGGTTGCCTGCCGGCCCTGCAATGGCACTGGAACCCCCA
AGCCCGAGGAATCGGCGTGAGCGGTCGCAAACCATCCGGCCCGGTACAAATCGGCGCGGCGCTGGGTGAT
GACCTGGTGGAGAAGTTGAAGGCCGCGCAGGCCGCCCAGCGGCAACGCATCGAGGCAGAAGCACGCCCCG
GTGAATCGTGGCAAGCGGCCGCTGATCGAATCCGCAAAGAATCCCGGCAACCGCCGGCAGCCGGTGCGCC
GTCGATTAGGAAGCCGCCCAAGGGCGACGAGCAACCAGATTTTTTCGTTCCGATGCTCTATGACGTGGGC
ACCCGCGATAGTCGCAGCATCATGGACGTGGCCGTTTTCCGTCTGTCGAAGCGTGACCGACGAGCTGGCG
AGGTGATCCGCTACGAGCTTCCAGACGGGCACGTAGAGGTTTCCGCAGGGCCGGCCGGCATGGCCAGTGT
GTGGGATTACGACCTGGTACTGATGGCGGTTTCCCATCTAACCGAATCCATGAACCGATACCGGGAAGGG
AAGGGAGACAAGCCCGGCCGCGTGTTCCGTCCACACGTTGCGGACGTACTCAAGTTCTGCCGGCGAGCCG
ATGGCGGAAAGCAGAAAGACGACCTGGTAGAAACCTGCATTCGGTTAAACACCACGCACGTTGCCATGCA
GCGTACGAAGAAGGCCAAGAACGGCCGCCTGGTGACGGTATCCGAGGGTGAAGCCTTGATTAGCCGCTAC
AAGATCGTAAAGAGCGAAACCGGGCGGCCGGAGTACATCGAGATCGAGCTAGCTGATTGGATGTACCGCG
AGATCACAGAAGGCAAGAACCCGGACGTGCTGACGGTTCACCCCGATTACTTTTTGATCGATCCCGGCAT
CGGCCGTTTTCTCTACCGCCTGGCACGCCGCGCCGCAGGCAAGGCAGAAGCCAGATGGTTGTTCAAGACG
ATCTACGAACGCAGTGGCAGCGCCGGAGAGTTCAAGAAGTTCTGTTTCACCGTGCGCAAGCTGATCGGGT
CAAATGACCTGCCGGAGTACGATTTGAAGGAGGAGGCGGGGCAGGCTGGCCCGATCCTAGTCATGCGCTA
CCGCAACCTGATCGAGGGCGAAGCATCCGCCGGTTCCTAATGTACGGAGCAGATGCTAGGGCAAATTGCC
CTAGCAGGGGAAAAAGGTCGAAAAGGACTCTTTCCTGTGGATAGCACGTACATTGGGAACCCAAAGCCGT
ACATTGGGAACCGGAACCCGTACATTGGGAACCCAAAGCCGTACATTGGGAACCGGTCACACATGTAAGT
GACTGATATAAAAGAGAAAAAAGGCGATTTTTCCGCCTAAAACTCTTTAAAACTTATTAAAACTCTTAAA
ACCCGCCTGGCCTGTGCATAACTGTCTGGCCAGCGCACAGCCGAAGAGCTGCAAAAAGCGCCTACCCTTC
GGTCGCTGCGCTCCCTACGCCCCGCCGCTTCGCGTCGGCCTATCGCGGCCGCTGGCCGCTCAAAAATGGC
TGGCCTACGGCCAGGCAATCTACCAGGGCGCGGACAAGCCGCGCCGTCGCCACTCGACCGCCGGCGCCCA
CATCAAGGCACCCTGCCTCGCGCGTTTCGGTGATGACGGTGAAAACCTCTGACACATGCAGCTCCCGGAG
ACAGTCACAGCTTGTCTGTAAGCGGATGCCGGGAGCAGACAAGCCCGTCAGGGCGCGTCAGCGGGTGTTG
GCGGGTGTCGGGGCGCAGCCATGACCCAGTCACGTAGCGATAGCGGAGTGTATACTGGCTTAACTATGCG
GCATCAGAGCAGATTGTACTGAGAGTGCACCATATGCGGTGTGAAATACCGCACAGATGCGTAAGGAGAA
AATACCGCATCAGGCGCTCTTCCGCTTCCTCGCTCACTGACTCGCTGCGCTCGGTCGTTCGGCTGCGGCG
AGCGGTATCAGCTCACTCAAAGGCGGTAATACGGTTATCCACAGAATCAGGGGATAACGCAGGAAAGAAC
ATGTGAGCAAAAGGCCAGCAAAAGGCCAGGAACCGTAAAAAGGCCGCGTTGCTGGCGTTTTTCCATAGGC
TCCGCCCCCCTGACGAGCATCACAAAAATCGACGCTCAAGTCAGAGGTGGCGAAACCCGACAGGACTATA
AAGATACCAGGCGTTTCCCCCTGGAAGCTCCCTCGTGCGCTCTCCTGTTCCGACCCTGCCGCTTACCGGA
TACCTGTCCGCCTTTCTCCCTTCGGGAAGCGTGGCGCTTTCTCATAGCTCACGCTGTAGGTATCTCAGTT
CGGTGTAGGTCGTTCGCTCCAAGCTGGGCTGTGTGCACGAACCCCCCGTTCAGCCCGACCGCTGCGCCTT
ATCCGGTAACTATCGTCTTGAGTCCAACCCGGTAAGACACGACTTATCGCCACTGGCAGCAGCCACTGGT
AACAGGATTAGCAGAGCGAGGTATGTAGGCGGTGCTACAGAGTTCTTGAAGTGGTGGCCTAACTACGGCT
ACACTAGAAGGACAGTATTTGGTATCTGCGCTCTGCTGAAGCCAGTTACCTTCGGAAAAAGAGTTGGTAG
CTCTTGATCCGGCAAACAAACCACCGCTGGTAGCGGTGGTTTTTTTGTTTGCAAGCAGCAGATTACGCGC
AGAAAAAAAGGATCTCAAGAAGATCCTTTGATCTTTTCTACGGGGTCTGACGCTCATCGGAAGAACGGCA
Features (pLannotate 1.2.2; 18 found; start..end, strand, type, name):
    109..132     +  promoter       Pc promoter (fragment): intI1 (promoter lies within the coding sequence); class 1 integron promoter
    308..364     +  CDS            GmR (fragment): gentamycin acetyltransferase; aacC1; confers resistance to gentamycin
    375..1162    +  CDS            SmR (fragment): aminoglycoside adenylyltransferase (Murphy, 1985); aadA; confers resistance to spectinomycin and streptomycin
   1540..1564    +  misc_feature   LB T-DNA repeat: left border repeat from nopaline C58 T-DNA
   1612..1721    +  protein_bind   attR1 (fragment): mutant version of attR; recombination site for the Gateway® LR reaction LR Clonase™
   1758..1788    +  promoter       lac UV5 promoter: E. coli lac promoter with an "up" mutation
   1812..1841    +  promoter       cat promoter (fragment): promoter of the E. coli cat gene encoding chloramphenicol acetyltransferase
   1842..2498    +  CDS            cat: CAT_ECOLX - Experimental evidence at protein level: Swiss-Prot protein existence level 1. This enzyme is an effector of chloramphenicol resistance in bacteria. From Escherichia coli. This protein is used as a marker in many commonly used cloning vectors, such as pACYC184.
   2680..2838    +  CDS            ccdA (fragment): CCDA_ECO57 - Also known as H, letA. Experimental evidence at protein level: Swiss-Prot protein existence level 1. Antitoxin component of a type II toxin-antitoxin (TA) system which inhibits the post-segregational killing (PSK) of plasmid-free cells, also referred to as a plasmid addiction system. Binds to and blocks the activity of CcdB; will also remove bound CcdB protein from the CcdB-GyrA complex by forming a CcdA-CcdB complex, a process termed rejuvenation. Functions as a transcriptional corepressor for the ccdAB operon, repression also requires CcdB (By similarity). From Escherichia coli
   2843..3148    +  CDS            ccdB: CcdB, a bacterial toxin that poisons DNA gyrase; ccdB; Plasmids containing the ccdB gene cannot be propagated in standard E. coli strains.
   3234..3258    +  misc_feature   RB T-DNA repeat: right border repeat from nopaline C58 T-DNA
   3598..3999    +  CDS            Y4CG_SINFN (fragment): Protein inferred from homology: Swiss-Prot protein existence level 3. From Sinorhizobium fredii (strain NBRC 101917 / NGR234).
   4559..5188    +  CDS            pVS1 StaA: stability protein from the Pseudomonas plasmid pVS1 (Heeb et al., 2000)
   5617..6690    +  CDS            pVS1 RepA: replication protein from the Pseudomonas plasmid pVS1 (Heeb et al., 2000)
   6756..6950    +  rep_origin     pVS1 oriV: origin of replication for the Pseudomonas plasmid pVS1 (Heeb et al., 2000)
   7153..7192    +  CDS            rop (fragment): Rop protein, which maintains plasmids at low copy number; rop
   7294..7434    +  misc_feature   bom: basis of mobility region from pBR322
   7620..8208    -  rep_origin     ori: high-copy-number ColE1/pMB1/pBR322/pUC origin of replication
