[The description below was written by a language model from this plasmid's Addgene catalogue record and pLannotate feature annotations shown in this document.]
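Description:
LIIbeta R 5-6 is an empty binary plant expression backbone derived from Xpre2-S, a pCAMBIA-type vector. It belongs to a modular type IIS (Golden Gate-style) plasmid assembly kit for multigene expression, gene silencing and silencing rescue in plants. The depositor describes it as a level II/level IV (LII/LIV) backbone. The 8,260 nt sequence carries a high-copy ColE1/pMB1-type origin with the pBR322 bom region for replication in E. coli. It also carries the pVS1 oriV with the RepA replication and StaA stability genes, which allow stable maintenance in Agrobacterium. Backbone selection relies on an aadA (SmR) gene conferring spectinomycin/streptomycin resistance, preceded by fragments of a class 1 integron Pc promoter and of a gentamicin acetyltransferase gene.

No insert is present. Between the nopaline-type left and right T-DNA border repeats sits a counter-selection cassette made up of the cat chloramphenicol resistance gene and the gyrase toxin gene ccdB. The annotation also finds a partial attR1 site, a lac UV5 promoter and a ccdA fragment, which look like remnants of the cassette's source. According to the depositor, this cassette was introduced by Esp3I cut-ligation and is flanked by type IIS fusion sites. During assembly, incoming modules replace the cassette, so ordinary E. coli strains survive only if they carry recombinant plasmids. The empty vector must therefore be kept in a ccdB-tolerant strain (DB3.1) under chloramphenicol and spectinomycin selection. The "R 5-6" in the name probably indicates orientation and position within a multigene array, but the record does not spell this out. No plant promoter, terminator or plant selectable marker is annotated within the T-DNA, so these would have to come from the assembled modules. The finished constructs are suited to Agrobacterium-mediated plant transformation.
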