Addgene plasmid #54365: LIIbeta R 5-6
Purpose: (Empty Backbone)
Depositing lab: Martin Parniske. Depositing organization: Ludwig-Maximilians-Universitaet Muenchen (LMU). Publication: A modular plasmid assembly kit for multigene expression, gene silencing and silencing rescue in plants. Binder A, Lambert J, Morbitzer R, Popp C, Ott T, Lahaye T, Parniske M. PLoS One. 2014 Feb 13;9(2):e88218. doi: 10.1371/journal.pone.0088218. eCollection 2014. PubMed 24551083.
Backbone
  Vector backbone: Xpre2-S (pCAMBIA)
  Backbone manufacturer: CAMBIA
  Vector type: plant expression
Growth in bacteria
  Bacterial resistance: Chloramphenicol and Spectinomycin, 25 & 50 μg/mL
  Growth temperature: 37°C
  Growth strain: DB3.1
  Copy number: High Copy
Gene/Insert
  Gene/Insert name: None
Terms and licenses: Academic/Nonprofit Terms; Industry Terms: Not Available to Industry
Depositor comments: binary expression vector. LII/LIV backbone. ccdB cassettes (ccdB and chloramphenicol resistance gene) were added between the borders by Esp3I cut-ligation, flanked by appropriate type IIS fusion sites
How to cite: LIIbeta R 5-6 was a gift from Martin Parniske (Addgene plasmid # 54365 ; http://n2t.net/addgene:54365 ; RRID:Addgene_54365)
