>Addgene plasmid #54365 | LIIbeta R 5-6 | addgene partial sequence | sequence record 90171 | LB-F1 5'-gtggtgtaaacaaattgacgc-3'
GGATTACGGAAGACAATGTCGACATGAGACCAAAGCTGAACGAGAAACGTAAAATGATATAAATATCAAT
ATATTAAATTAGATTTTGCATAAAAAACAGACTACATAATACTGTAAAACACAACATATCCAGTCACTAT
GGCGGCCCCTCGAGGGGCCGCATTAGGCACCCCAGGCTTTACACTTTATGCTTCCGGCTCGTATAATGTG
TGGATTTTGAGTTAGGATCCGTCGAGATTTTCAGGAGCTAAGGAAGCTAAAATGGAGAAAAAAATCACTG
GATATACCACCGTTGATATATCCCAATGGCATCGTAAAGAACATTTTGAGGCATTTCAGTCAGTTGCTCA
ATGTACCTATAACCAGACCGTTCAGCTGGATATTACGGCCTTTTTAAAGACCGTAAAGAAAAATAAGCAC
AAGTTTTATCCGGCCTTTATTCACATTCTTGCCCGCCTGATGAATGCTCATCCGGAATTCCGTATGGCAA
TGAAAGACGGTGAGCTGGTGATATGGGATAGTGTTCACCCTTGTTACACCGTTTTCCATGAGCAAACTGA
AACGTTTTCATCGCTCTGGAGTGAATACCACGACGATTTCCGGCAGTTTCTACACATATATTCGCAAGAT
GTGGCGTGTTACGGTGAAAACCTGGCCTATTTCCCTAAAGGGTTTATTGAGAATATGTTTTTCGTGTCAG
CCAATCCCTGGGTGA
