>Addgene plasmid #54365 | LIIbeta R 5-6 | addgene partial sequence | sequence record 90173 | RB-F1 5'-ggataaaccttttcacgccc-3'
AGAAGACAACTCAGCGGTGAGACCGTCGACCTGCAGACTGGCTGTGTATAAGGGAGCCTGACATTTATAT
TCCCCAGAACATCAGGTTAATGGCGTTTTTGATGTCATTTTCGCGGTGGCTGAGATCAGCCACTTCTTCC
CCGATAACGGAAACCGGCACACTGGCCATATCGGTGGTCATCATGCGCCAGCTTTCATCCCCGATATGCA
CCACCGGGTAAAGTTCACGGGGGACTTTATCTGACAGCAGACGTGCACTGGCCAGGGGGATCACCATCCG
TCGCCCGGGCGTGTCAATAATATCACTCTGTACATCCACAAACAGACGATAACGGCTCTCTCTTTTATAG
GTGTAAACCTTAAACTGCATTTCACCAGCCCCTGTTCTCGTCAGCAAAAGAGCCGTTCATTTCAATAAAC
CGGGCGACCTCAGCCATCCCTTCCTGATTTTCCGCTTTCCAGCGTTCGGCACGCAGACGACGGGCTTCAT
TCTGCATGGTTGTGCTTACCAGACCGGAGATATTGACATCATATATGCCTTGAGCAACTGATAGCTGTCG
CTGTCAACTGTCACTGTAATACGCTGCTTCATAGCATACCTCTTTTTGACATACTTCGGGTATACATATC
AGTATATATTCTTATACCGCAAAAATCAGCGCGCAAATACGCATACTG
